>Addgene plasmid #50329 | pICH43844 | depositor full sequence | sequence record 75086 | Full Sequence
GCTTTGAGACCACGAAGTGGCTCTTCAGTGGACGAAAGGGCCTCGTGATACGCCTATTTTTATAGGTTAA
TGTCATGATAATAATGGTTTCTTAGACGTCAGGTGGCACTTTTCGGGGAAATGTGCGCGGAACCCCTATT
TGTTTATTTTTCTAAATACATTCAAATATGTATCCGCTCATGAGACAATAACCCTGATAAATGCTTCAAT
AATATTGAAAAAGGAAGAGTATGCGCTCACGCAACTGGTCCAGAACCTTGACCGAACGCAGCGGTGGTAA
CGGCGCAGTGGCGGTTTTCATGGCTTGTTATGACTGTTTTTTTGGGGTACAGTCTATGCCTCGGGCATCC
AAGCAGCAAGCGCGTTACGCCGTGGGTCGATGTTTGATGTTATGGAGCAGCAACGATGTTACGCAGCAGG
GCAGTCGCCCTAAAACAAAGTTAAACATCATGAGGGAAGCGGTGATCGCCGAAGTATCGACTCAACTATC
AGAGGTAGTTGGCGTCATCGAGCGCCATCTCGAACCGACGTTGCTGGCCGTACATTTGTACGGCTCCGCA
GTGGATGGCGGCCTGAAGCCACACAGCGATATTGATTTGCTGGTTACGGTGACCGTAAGGCTTGATGAAA
CAACGCGGCGAGCTTTGATCAACGACCTTTTGGAAACTTCGGCTTCCCCTGGAGAGAGCGAGATTCTCCG
CGCTGTAGAAGTCACCATTGTTGTGCACGACGACATCATTCCGTGGCGTTATCCAGCTAAGCGCGAACTG
CAATTTGGAGAATGGCAGCGCAATGACATTCTTGCAGGTATCTTCGAGCCAGCCACGATCGACATTGATC
TGGCTATCTTGCTGACAAAAGCAAGAGAACATAGCGTTGCCTTGGTAGGTCCAGCGGCGGAGGAACTCTT
TGATCCGGTTCCTGAACAGGATCTATTTGAGGCGCTAAATGAAACCTTAACGCTATGGAACTCGCCGCCC
GACTGGGCTGGCGATGAGCGAAATGTAGTGCTTACGTTGTCCCGCATTTGGTACAGCGCAGTAACCGGCA
AAATCGCGCCGAAGGATGTCGCTGCCGACTGGGCAATGGAGCGCCTGCCGGCCCAGTATCAGCCCGTCAT
ACTTGAAGCTAGACAGGCTTATCTTGGACAAGAAGAAGATCGCTTGGCCTCGCGCGCAGATCAGTTGGAA
GAATTTGTCCATTACGTAAAAGGCGAGATCACCAAGGTAGTCGGCAAATAACTGTCAGACCAAGTTTACT
CATATATACTTTAGATTGATTTAAAACTTCATTTTTAATTTAAAAGGATCTAGGTGAAGATCCTTTTTGA
TAATCTCATGACCAAAATCCCTTAACGTGAGTTTTCGTTCCACTGAGCGTCAGACCCCGTAGAAAAGATC
AAAGGATCTTCTTGAGATCCTTTTTTTCTGCGCGTAATCTGCTGCTTGCAAACAAAAAAACCACCGCTAC
CAGCGGTGGTTTGTTTGCCGGATCAAGAGCTACCAACTCTTTTTCCGAAGGTAACTGGCTTCAGCAGAGC
GCAGATACCAAATACTGTCCTTCTAGTGTAGCCGTAGTTAGGCCACCACTTCAAGAACTCTGTAGCACCG
CCTACATACCTCGCTCTGCTAATCCTGTTACCAGTGGCTGCTGCCAGTGGCGATAAGTCGTGTCTTACCG
GGTTGGACTCAAGACGATAGTTACCGGATAAGGCGCAGCGGTCGGGCTGAACGGGGGGTTCGTGCACACA
GCCCAGCTTGGAGCGAACGACCTACACCGAACTGAGATACCTACAGCGTGAGCTATGAGAAAGCGCCACG
CTTCCCGAAGGGAGAAAGGCGGACAGGTATCCGGTAAGCGGCAGGGTCGGAACAGGAGAGCGCACGAGGG
AGCTTCCAGGGGGAAACGCCTGGTATCTTTATAGTCCTGTCGGGTTTCGCCACCTCTGACTTGAGCGTCG
ATTTTTGTGATGCTCGTCAGGGGGGCGGAGCCTATGGAAAAACGCCAGCAACGCGGCCTTTTTACGGTTC
CTGGCCTTTTGCTGGCCTTTTGCTCACATGTTCTTTCCTGCGTTATCCCCTGATTCTGTGGATAACCGTA
TTACCGCCTTTGAGTGAGCTGATACCGCTCGCCGCAGCCGAACGACCGAGCGCAGCGAGTCAGTGAGCGA
GGAAGCGGAAGAGCGCCCAATACGCAAACCGCCTCTCCCCGCGCGTTGGCCGATTCATTAATCACTCTGT
GGTCTCAAATGAGCCCAGAACGACGCCCGGCCGACATCCGCCGTGCCACCGAGGCGGACATGCCGGCGGT
CTGCACCATCGTCAACCACTACATCGAGACAAGCACGGTCAACTTCCGTACCGAGCCGCAGGAACCGCAG
GAGTGGACGGACGACCTCGTCCGTCTGCGGGAGCGCTATCCCTGGCTCGTCGCCGAGGTGGACGGCGAGG
TAATAGGAACTTTCTGGATCTACTTTATTTGCTGGATCTCGATCTTGTTTTCTCAATTTCCTTGAGATCT
GGAATTCGTTTAATTTGGATCTGTGAACCTCCACTAAATCTTTTGGTTTTACTAGAATCGATCTAAGTTG
ACCGATCAGTTAGCTCGATTATAGCTACCAGAATTTGGCTTGACCTTGATGGAGAGATCCATGTTCATGT
TACCTGGGAAATGATTTGTATATGTGAATTGAAATCTGAACTGTTGAAGTTAGATTGAATCTGAACACTG
TCAATGTTAGATTGAATCTGAACACTGTTTAAGGTTAGATGAAGTTTGTGTATAGATTCTTCGAAACTTT
AGGATTTGTAGTGTCGTACGTTGAACAGAAAGCTATTTCTGATTCAATCAGGGTTTATTTGACTGTATTG
AACTCTTTTTGTGTGTTTGCAGGTCGCCGGCATCGCCTACGCGGGCCCCTGGAAGGCACGCAACGCCTAC
GACTGGACGGCCGAGTCAACCGTGTACGTATCCCCCCGCCACCAGCGGACGGGACTGGGCTCCACGCTCT
ACACCCACCTGCTGAAGTCCCTGGAGGCACAGGGCTTCAAGAGCGTGGTCGCTGTCATCGGGCTGCCCAA
CGACCCGAGCGTGCGCATGCACGAGGCGCTCGGATATGCCCCCCGCGGCATGCTGCGGGCGGCCGGCTTC
AAGCACGGGAACTGGCATGACGTGGGTTTCTGGCAGCTGGACTTCAGCCTGCCGGTACCGCCCCGTCCGG
TCCTGCCCGTCACCGAGATTTGA
Features (pLannotate 1.2.2; 8 found; start..end, strand, type, name):
    126..230     +  promoter       AmpR promoter: bla
    221..301     -  CDS            int (fragment): INT2_ECOLX - Protein inferred from homology: Swiss-Prot protein existence level 3. Putative integrase believed to be involved in the insertion of antibiotic resistance genes into plasmids and transposons. From Escherichia coli.
    387..443     +  CDS            GmR (fragment): gentamycin acetyltransferase; aacC1; confers resistance to gentamycin
    450..1238    +  CDS            aadA: S3AD_ECOLX - Experimental evidence at protein level: Swiss-Prot protein existence level 1. Mediates bacterial resistance to the antibiotics streptomycin and spectinomycin. From Escherichia coli.
   1412..2000    +  rep_origin     ori: high-copy-number ColE1/pMB1/pBR322/pUC origin of replication
   2183..2232    +  CDS            lacI (fragment): lac repressor; lacI; The lac repressor binds to the lac operator to inhibit transcription in E. coli. This inhibition can be relieved by adding lactose or isopropyl-β-D-thiogalactopyranoside (IPTG).
   2249..2451    +  CDS            BlpR (fragment): phosphinothricin acetyltransferase; Streptomyces hygroscopicus bar; confers resistance to bialophos or phosphinothricin
   2891..3239    +  CDS            BlpR (fragment): phosphinothricin acetyltransferase; Streptomyces hygroscopicus bar; confers resistance to bialophos or phosphinothricin
