[The description below was written by a language model from this plasmid's Addgene catalogue record and pLannotate feature annotations shown in this document.]
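Description:
pICH43844 is a level 0 coding-sequence module from a Golden Gate modular cloning (MoClo) toolbox for plants, built in the pICH41308 backbone and catalogued as a plant expression vector. The sequenced plasmid is small (about 3.2 kb). In E. coli it is maintained at high copy through a ColE1/pUC-type origin. Selection is with spectinomycin, conferred by the aadA aminoglycoside adenylyltransferase gene, and an AmpR (bla) promoter lies upstream of it. The short integrase, gentamicin acetyltransferase and lacI fragments picked up by the annotation appear to be remnants of the source cassettes rather than functional genes.

The payload is the Streptomyces hygroscopicus bar gene, which encodes phosphinothricin acetyltransferase and confers resistance to the herbicides phosphinothricin and bialaphos. The coding sequence is interrupted by an intron from the Arabidopsis thaliana ACT2 gene. This shows up in the feature table as two separate BlpR fragments with an unannotated gap of several hundred bases between them. An intron in a plant selectable marker generally prevents production of functional protein in bacteria such as Agrobacterium, and it can also improve expression in plant cells. Internal BsaI and BbsI (BpiI) sites were removed by point mutation, so the part is compatible with Type IIS assembly. The insert was cloned through BpiI sites that were destroyed in the process, and it can be released with BsaI.

No plant promoter or terminator is annotated or described, so the plasmid is not an expression unit in itself. It serves as a standard part to be combined with promoter and terminator modules into a transcription unit, typically to build a herbicide-resistance selection cassette for plant transformation.
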