Addgene plasmid #50329: pICH43844
Depositing lab: Sylvestre Marillonnet & Nicola Patron. Depositing organization: Leibniz Institute of Plant Biochemistry (IPB). Publication: A golden gate modular cloning toolbox for plants. Engler C, Youles M, Gruetzner R, Ehnert TM, Werner S, Jones JD, Patron NJ, Marillonnet S. ACS Synth Biol. 2014 Nov 21;3(11):839-43. doi: 10.1021/sb4001504. Epub 2014 Feb 20. PubMed 24933124.
Backbone
  Vector backbone: pICH41308
  Vector type: plant expression
Growth in bacteria
  Bacterial resistance: Spectinomycin, 50 μg/mL
  Growth temperature: 37°C
  Growth strain: DH5alpha
  Copy number: High Copy
Gene/Insert
  Gene/Insert name: CDS, phosphinothricin acetyl transferase, (S. hygroscopicus) with intron from ACT2 (A.thaliana)
  Mutation: BsaI/BbsI sites removed by point-mutation
  Cloning method: Restriction Enzyme; 5′ cloning site BpiI (destroyed during cloning); 3′ cloning site BpiI (destroyed during cloning)
Terms and licenses: Academic/Nonprofit Terms; Industry Terms: Not Available to Industry
Depositor comments: insert can be released with BsaI
How to cite: pICH43844 was a gift from Sylvestre Marillonnet & Nicola Patron (Addgene plasmid # 50329)
