>Addgene plasmid #50329 | pICH43844 | addgene partial sequence | sequence record 76536 | pBR322ori-F 5'-GGGAAACGCCTGGTATCTTT-3'
CTGACTTGAGCGTCGATTTTTGTGATGCTCGTCAGGGGGGCGGAGCCTATGGAAAAACGCCAGCAACGCG
GCCTTTTTACGGTTCCTGGCCTTTTGCTGGCCTTTTGCTCACATGTTCTTTCCTGCGTTATCCCCTGATT
CTGTGGATAACCGTATTACCGCCTTTGAGTGAGCTGATACCGCTCGCCGCAGCCGAACGACCGAGCGCAG
CGAGTCAGTGAGCGAGGAAGCGGAAGAGCGCCCAATACGCAAACCGCCTCTCCCCGCGCGTTGGCCGATT
CATTAATCACTCTGTGGTCTCAAATGAGCCCAGAACGACGCCCGGCCGACATCCGCCGTGCCACCGAGGC
GGACATGCCGGCGGTCTGCACCATCGTCAACCACTACATCGAGACAAGCACGGTCAACTTCCGTACCGAG
CCGCAGGAACCGCAGGAGTGGACGGACGACCTCGTCCGTCTGCGGGAGCGCTATCCCTGGCTCGTCGCCG
AGGTGGACGGCGAGGTAATAGGAACTTTCTGGATCTACTTTATTTGCTGGATCTCGATCTTGTTTTCTCA
ATTTCCTTGAGATCTGGAATTCGTTTAATTTGGATCTGTGAACCTCCACTAAATCTTTTGGTTTTACTAG
AATCGATCTAAGTTGACCGATCAGTTAGCTCGATTATAGCTACCAGAATTTGGCTTGACCTTGATGGAGA
GATCCATGTTCATGTTACCTGGGAAATGATTTGTATATGTGAATTGAAATCTGAACTGTTGAAGTTAGAT
TGAATCTGAACACTGTCAATGTTAGATTGAATCTGAACACTGTTTAAGGTTAGATGAAGTTTGTGTATAG
ATTCTTC
