>Addgene plasmid #50329 | pICH43844 | addgene partial sequence | sequence record 76666 | MoCloR 5'-gccacctgacgtctaagaaacc-3'
CGTCCACTGAAGAGCCACTTCGTGGTCTCAAAGCTCAAATCTCGGTGACGGGCAGGACCGGACGGGGCGG
TACCGGCAGGCTGAAGTCCAGCTGCCAGAAACCCACGTCATGCCAGTTCCCGTGCTTGAAGCCGGCCGCC
CGCAGCATGCCGCGGGGGGCATATCCGAGCGCCTCGTGCATGCGCACGCTCGGGTCGTTGGGCAGCCCGA
TGACAGCGACCACGCTCTTGAAGCCCTGTGCCTCCAGGGACTTCAGCAGGTGGGTGTAGAGCGTGGAGCC
CAGTCCCGTCCGCTGGTGGCGGGGGGATACGTACACGGTTGACTCGGCCGTCCAGTCGTAGGCGTTGCGT
GCCTTCCAGGGGCCCGCGTAGGCGATGCCGGCGACCTGCAAACACACAAAAAGAGTTCAATACAGTCAAA
TAAACCCTGATTGAATCAGAAATAGCTTTCTGTTCAACGTACGACACTACAAATCCTAAAGTTTCGAAGA
ATCTATACACAAACTTCATCTAACCTTAAACAGTGTTCAGATTCAATCTAACATTGACAGTGTTCAGATT
CAATCTAACTTCAACAGTTCAGATTTCAATTCACATATACAAATCATTTCCCAGGTAACATGAACATGGA
TCTCTCCATCAAGGTCAAGCCAAATTCTGGTAGCTATAATCGAGCTAACTGATCGGTCAACTTAGATCGA
TTCTAGTAAAACCAAAAGATTTAGTGGAGGTTCACAGATCCAAATTAAACGAATTCCAGATCTCAAGGAA
ATTGAGAAAACAAGATCGAGATCCAGCAAATAAAGTAGATCC
